>Addgene plasmid #67335 | pDONR221-ARL8B-no stop | addgene partial sequence | sequence record 118878 | M13-Rev 5'-CAGGAAACAGCTATGACC-3'
TCAGCTGGATGGCAAATAATGATTTTATTTTGACTGATAGTGACCTGTTCGTTGCAACAAATTGATAAGC
AATGCTTTCTTATAATGCCAACTTTGTACAAGAAAGCTGGGTCGCTTCTTCTAGATTTTGAATGCTGAAT
AAGCCACTGAAGTGTGATATCTATATTATCCTTTTCTTTGCAAGAAATTGAATAGCAGCAAATTTCTCTA
TCCTGAATAGCAGACAGATTCATTTTTTCAATTAGCTGTTTCTCATCCAAGGCATTAGGAAGATCTCTCT
TGTTTCCAAGCACTAGCACTGGAATTCCTTGTAACTGTGGTTTATCTAGAAGATTATGTAGCTCATTTCG
GGAAGCTTCTATCTTTTCACGATCTGCAGCATCTATCATGTAAACAATAGCATTGACTCCTCTGCAATAC
CGCTCCCACATGCTTCGAAATCGGGGTTGTCCTCCTATGTCCCAGATCTTTATTGTGACGTTACCTTTAG
TTACCTTCCTCATGTTGAAGCCCACTGTGGGTATCATATCTTCACTGAATTGACCTGACGCGATGACATT
GACGAAGGTGGTCTTGCCCGAGTACTGCAGCCCCACGAGCGTCAGCTCCATCTCTTCCTTCCAGAAGAGC
GAACGGAACCAGTCCAGCAGGCGGGAGATGAGCGCCAGCATGGTTTATCTCCTTCTAAGCCTGCTTTTTT
GTACAAAGTTGGCATTATAAAAAAGCATTGCTCATCAATTTGTTGCAACGAACAGGTCACTATCAGTCAA
AAATAAAAATCATTATTTGGGGCCCCGAGCG
