[The description below was written by a language model from this plasmid's Addgene catalogue record.]
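Description:
pDONR221-ARL8B-no stop is a Gateway entry clone built on the commercial pDONR221 backbone, carrying the open reading frame of human ARL8B (also known as ARL10C or Gie1), a member of the ARF family of small regulatory GTPases. The plasmid is maintained in standard E. coli cloning strains as a high-copy plasmid under kanamycin selection. Although the catalogue lists it under bacterial expression, the record states that there is no promoter driving the insert, so the construct is a shuttle or archival clone, not an expression vector in its own right.

The insert was introduced by Gateway cloning. In an entry clone of this type the coding sequence normally sits between attL recombination sites, which allow it to be moved by an LR recombination reaction into any compatible destination vector that supplies the promoter, tags and host-specific elements. No feature table is provided, so the exact site arrangement cannot be confirmed here. The defining feature of this version is that the ARL8B stop codon has been omitted, so translation can read through the downstream recombination site. This makes it suitable for destination vectors that add C-terminal fusions such as epitope tags or fluorescent proteins. M13 forward and reverse primer sites flank the insert for sequence verification. The plasmid belongs to a broader toolbox of constructs for expressing or knocking down human ARF, ARL and SAR GTPases.
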