Addgene plasmid #67335: pDONR221-ARL8B-no stop
Purpose: hArl8b without stop codon in Gateway Entry vector
Depositing lab: Richard Kahn. Depositing organization: Emory University. Publication: Tool box: Plasmids for the expression or knockdown of human ARF Family GTPases (ARF/ARL/SAR) and their co-expression in bacteria with N-myristoyltransferases. Kerr SC, Kahn RA. Cell Logist. 2015 Sep 21;5(3):e1090523. doi: 10.1080/21592799.2015.1090523. eCollection 2015 Jul-Sep. PubMed 27057421.
Backbone
  Vector backbone: pDONR221
  Backbone manufacturer: Life Technologies
  Vector type: Bacterial Expression ; Gateway Entry vector
Growth in bacteria
  Bacterial resistance: Kanamycin, 50 μg/mL
  Growth temperature: 37°C
  Growth strain: DH5alpha
  Copy number: High Copy
Gene/Insert
  Gene/Insert name: ARL8B (alt name: pRK15n-221)
  Species: H. sapiens (human)
  Entrez Gene: ARL8B (a.k.a. ARL10C, Gie1)
  Promoter: None
  Cloning method: Gateway Cloning
  Sequencing primers: 5′ M13-Fwd; 3′ M13-Rev
Terms and licenses: Academic/Nonprofit Terms; Industry Terms: Not Available to Industry
How to cite: pDONR221-ARL8B-no stop was a gift from Richard Kahn (Addgene plasmid # 67335 ; http://n2t.net/addgene:67335 ; RRID:Addgene_67335)
